Addgene plasmid #136030: psiCHECK3-EIF3B-88nt-Delta-Hairpin
Purpose: EIF3B (465-552) 3'UTR with the main hairpin deleted inserted into the 3'UTR of Renilla luciferase in the psiCHECK3 plasmid
Depositing lab: Anthony Leung. Depositing organization: Johns Hopkins School of Public Health. Publication: Structure-Mediated RNA Decay by UPF1 and G3BP1. Fischer JW, Busa VF, Shao Y, Leung AKL. Mol Cell. 2020 Apr 2;78(1):70-84.e6. doi: 10.1016/j.molcel.2020.01.021. Epub 2020 Feb 3. PubMed 32017897.
Backbone
  Vector backbone: Modified psCHECK2
  Backbone manufacturer: Promega
  Modifications to backbone: Modified so both Renilla and Firefly luciferase contain an intron for RT-qPCR
  Vector type: Mammalian Expression, Luciferase
Growth in bacteria
  Bacterial resistance: Ampicillin, 100 μg/mL
  Growth temperature: 37°C
  Growth strain: DH5alpha
  Copy number: Unknown
Gene/Insert
  Gene/Insert name: EIF3B 3'UTR
  Species: H. sapiens (human)
  GenBank ID: NM_001037283.1
  Entrez Gene: EIF3B (a.k.a. EIF3-ETA, EIF3-P110, EIF3-P116, EIF3S9, PRT1)
Terms and licenses: Academic/Nonprofit Terms; Industry Terms: Not Available to Industry
How to cite: psiCHECK3-EIF3B-88nt-Delta-Hairpin was a gift from Anthony Leung (Addgene plasmid # 136030 ; http://n2t.net/addgene:136030 ; RRID:Addgene_136030)
