[The description below was written by a language model from this plasmid's Addgene catalogue record and pLannotate feature annotations shown in this document.]
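Description:
psiCHECK3-EIF3B-88nt-Delta-Hairpin is a dual-luciferase mammalian reporter plasmid built on a modified version of Promega's psiCHECK-2 backbone. It is maintained in E. coli through a high-copy ColE1/pUC-type origin and selected with ampicillin via the β-lactamase gene. The sequenced plasmid is about 6.5 kb.

The construct carries two independent reporter units. In the first, the SV40 enhancer/early promoter drives human codon-optimized Renilla luciferase (hRluc), preceded by a chimeric β-globin/immunoglobulin heavy chain intron and a T7 promoter, and terminated by a synthetic poly(A) signal. The test element lies between the hRluc stop codon and that poly(A) signal. It is a fragment of the human EIF3B 3'UTR (positions 465–552, nominally 88 nt) from which the main hairpin has been deleted. The automated feature table does not annotate this insert, but the gap between the coding sequence and the poly(A) signal is consistent with its placement. The second unit uses the HSV thymidine kinase promoter to express firefly luciferase (luc+) with an SV40 poly(A) signal, and it serves as the internal normalization control. Unlike the parent vector, this "psiCHECK3" backbone places a chimeric intron upstream of both luciferases. According to the record, this allows the spliced reporter transcripts to be measured by RT-qPCR.

The plasmid is used in transfected mammalian cells to test how the EIF3B 3'UTR fragment affects reporter expression and mRNA abundance, read out as the Renilla-to-firefly ratio. As a hairpin-deleted variant, it presumably serves for comparison with an intact-fragment version. This fits the associated work on structure-mediated RNA decay involving UPF1 and G3BP1.
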