Features (pLannotate 1.2.2; 14 found; start..end, strand, type, name):
     78..210     +  intron         chimeric intron: chimera between introns from human β-globin and immunoglobulin heavy chain genes
    255..273     +  promoter       T7 promoter: promoter for bacteriophage T7 RNA polymerase
    283..1218    +  CDS            hRluc: Renilla luciferase human codon-optimized
   1312..1360    +  polyA_signal   poly(A) signal: synthetic polyadenylation signal
   1369..2120    +  promoter       HSV TK promoter: herpes simplex virus thymidine kinase promoter
   2190..2322    +  intron         chimeric intron: chimera between introns from human β-globin and immunoglobulin heavy chain genes
   2367..2385    +  promoter       T7 promoter: promoter for bacteriophage T7 RNA polymerase
   2400..4052    +  CDS            luciferase: firefly luciferase; luc+; enhanced luc+ version of the luciferase gene AAS38485.1 42718124.0
   4077..4198    -  polyA_signal   SV40 poly(A) signal: SV40 polyadenylation signal
   4221..4289    -  CDS            large T antigen (fragment): large T antigen from SV40 (simian virus 40)
   4331..4435    +  promoter       AmpR promoter: bla
   4436..5296    +  CDS            AmpR: β-lactamase; bla; confers resistance to ampicillin, carbenicillin, and related antibiotics
   5467..6055    +  rep_origin     ori: high-copy-number ColE1/pMB1/pBR322/pUC origin of replication
   6184..8       +  promoter       SV40 promoter (across the origin): SV40 enhancer and early promoter
>Addgene plasmid #136030 | psiCHECK3-EIF3B-88nt-Delta-Hairpin | addgene full sequence | sequence record 269765 | Addgene NGS Result
TTTGCAAAAAGCTTGATTCTTCTGACACAACAGTCTCGAACTTAAGCTGCAGAAGTTGGTCGTGAGGCAC
TGGGCAGGTAAGTATCAAGGTTACAAGACAGGTTTAAGGAGACCAATAGAAACTGGGCTTGTCGAGACAG
AGAAGACTCTTGCGTTTCTGATAGGCACCTATTGGTCTTACTGACATCCACTTTGCCTTTCTCTCCACAG
GTGTCCACTCCCAGTTCAATTACAGCTCTTAAGGCTAGAGTACTTAATACGACTCACTATAGGCTAGCCA
CCATGGCTTCCAAGGTGTACGACCCCGAGCAACGCAAACGCATGATCACTGGGCCTCAGTGGTGGGCTCG
CTGCAAGCAAATGAACGTGCTGGACTCCTTCATCAACTACTATGATTCCGAGAAGCACGCCGAGAACGCC
GTGATTTTTCTGCATGGTAACGCTGCCTCCAGCTACCTGTGGAGGCACGTCGTGCCTCACATCGAGCCCG
TGGCTAGATGCATCATCCCTGATCTGATCGGAATGGGTAAGTCCGGCAAGAGCGGGAATGGCTCATATCG
CCTCCTGGATCACTACAAGTACCTCACCGCTTGGTTCGAGCTGCTGAACCTTCCAAAGAAAATCATCTTT
GTGGGCCACGACTGGGGGGCTTGTCTGGCCTTTCACTACTCCTACGAGCACCAAGACAAGATCAAGGCCA
TCGTCCATGCTGAGAGTGTCGTGGACGTGATCGAGTCCTGGGACGAGTGGCCTGACATCGAGGAGGATAT
CGCCCTGATCAAGAGCGAAGAGGGCGAGAAAATGGTGCTTGAGAATAACTTCTTCGTCGAGACCATGCTC
CCAAGCAAGATCATGCGGAAACTGGAGCCTGAGGAGTTCGCTGCCTACCTGGAGCCATTCAAGGAGAAGG
GCGAGGTTAGACGGCCTACCCTCTCCTGGCCTCGCGAGATCCCTCTCGTTAAGGGAGGCAAGCCCGACGT
CGTCCAGATTGTCCGCAACTACAACGCCTACCTTCGGGCCAGCGACGATCTGCCTAAGATGTTCATCGAG
TCCGACCCTGGGTTCTTTTCCAACGCTATTGTCGAGGGAGCTAAGAAGTTCCCTAACACCGAGTTCGTGA
AGGTGAAGGGCCTCCACTTCAGCCAGGAGGACGCTCCAGATGAAATGGGTAAGTACATCAAGAGCTTCGT
GGAGCGCGTGCTGAAGAACGAGCAGTAATTCTAGGCGATCGCTCGAGGCTTTCTCCGCAGGTTGAACATG
GAAATAAAAGCAAACTTGTATGAGTTTAAACCTAGAGCGGCCGCTGGCCGCAATAAAATATCTTTATTTT
CATTACATCTGTGTGTTGGTTTTTTGTGTGAGGATCTAAATGAGTCTTCGGACCTCGCGGGGGCCGCTTA
AGCGGTGGTTAGGGTTTGTCTGACGCGGGGGGAGGGGGAAGGAACGAAACACTCTCATTCGGAGGCGGCT
CGGGGTTTGGTCTTGGTGGCCACGGGCACGCAGAAGAGCGCCGCGATCCTCTTAAGCACCCCCCCGCCCT
CCGTGGAGGCGGGGGTTTGGTCGGCGGGTGGTAACTGGCGGGCCGCTGACTCGGGCGGGTCGCGCGCCCC
AGAGTGTGACCTTTTCGGTCTGCTCGCAGACCCCCGGGCGGCGCCGCCGCGGCGGCGACGGGCTCGCTGG
GTCCTAGGCTCCATGGGGACCGTATACGTGGACAGGCTCTGGAGCATCCGCACGACTGCGGTGATATTAC
CGGAGACCTTCTGCGGGACGAGCCGGGTCACGCGGCTGACGCGGAGCGTCCGTTGGGCGACAAACACCAG
GACGGGGCACAGGTACACTATCTTGTCACCCGGAGGCGCGAGGGACTGCAGGAGCTTCAGGGAGTGGCGC
AGCTGCTTCATCCCCGTGGCCCGTTGCTCGCGTTTGCTGGCGGTGTCCCCGGAAGAAATATATTTGCATG
TCTTTAGTTCTATGATGACACAAACCCCGCCCAGCGTCTTGTCATTGGCGAATTCGAACACGCAGATGCA
GTCGGGGCGGCGCGGTCCCAGGTCCACTTCGCATATTAAGGTGACGCGTGTGGCCTCGAACACCGAGCGA
CCCTGCAGCGACCCGCTTAAAAGCTTGATTCTTCTGACACAACAGTCTCGAACTTAAGCTGCAGAAGTTG
GTCGTGAGGCACTGGGCAGGTAAGTATCAAGGTTACAAGACAGGTTTAAGGAGACCAATAGAAACTGGGC
TTGTCGAGACAGAGAAGACTCTTGCGTTTCTGATAGGCACCTATTGGTCTTACTGACATCCACTTTGCCT
TTCTCTCCACAGGTGTCCACTCCCAGTTCAATTACAGCTCTTAAGGCTAGAGTACTTAATACGACTCACT
ATAGGCTAGCAAAGCCACCATGGCCGATGCTAAGAACATTAAGAAGGGCCCTGCTCCCTTCTACCCTCTG
GAGGATGGCACCGCTGGCGAGCAGCTGCACAAGGCCATGAAGAGGTATGCCCTGGTGCCTGGCACCATTG
CCTTCACCGATGCCCACATTGAGGTGGACATCACCTATGCCGAGTACTTCGAGATGTCTGTGCGCCTGGC
CGAGGCCATGAAGAGGTACGGCCTGAACACCAACCACCGCATCGTGGTGTGCTCTGAGAACTCTCTGCAG
TTCTTCATGCCAGTGCTGGGCGCCCTGTTCATCGGAGTGGCCGTGGCCCCTGCTAACGACATTTACAACG
AGCGCGAGCTGCTGAACAGCATGGGCATTTCTCAGCCTACCGTGGTGTTCGTGTCTAAGAAGGGCCTGCA
GAAGATCCTGAACGTGCAGAAGAAGCTGCCTATCATCCAGAAGATCATCATCATGGACTCTAAGACCGAC
TACCAGGGCTTCCAGAGCATGTACACATTCGTGACATCTCATCTGCCTCCTGGCTTCAACGAGTACGACT
TCGTGCCAGAGTCTTTCGACAGGGACAAAACCATTGCCCTGATCATGAACAGCTCTGGGTCTACCGGCCT
GCCTAAGGGCGTGGCCCTGCCTCATCGCACCGCCTGTGTGCGCTTCTCTCACGCCCGCGACCCTATTTTC
GGCAACCAGATCATCCCCGACACCGCTATTCTGAGCGTGGTGCCATTCCACCACGGCTTCGGCATGTTCA
CCACCCTGGGCTACCTGATTTGCGGCTTTCGGGTGGTGCTGATGTACCGCTTCGAGGAGGAGCTGTTCCT
GCGCAGCCTGCAAGACTACAAAATTCAGTCTGCCCTGCTGGTGCCAACCCTGTTCAGCTTCTTCGCTAAG
AGCACCCTGATCGACAAGTACGACCTGTCTAACCTGCACGAGATTGCCTCTGGCGGCGCCCCACTGTCTA
AGGAGGTGGGCGAAGCCGTGGCCAAGCGCTTTCATCTGCCAGGCATCCGCCAGGGCTACGGCCTGACCGA
GACAACCAGCGCCATTCTGATTACCCCAGAGGGCGACGACAAGCCTGGCGCCGTGGGCAAGGTGGTGCCA
TTCTTCGAGGCCAAGGTGGTGGACCTGGACACCGGCAAGACCCTGGGAGTGAACCAGCGCGGCGAGCTGT
GTGTGCGCGGCCCTATGATTATGTCCGGCTACGTGAATAACCCTGAGGCCACAAACGCCCTGATCGACAA
GGACGGCTGGCTGCACTCTGGCGACATTGCCTACTGGGACGAGGACGAGCACTTCTTCATCGTGGACCGC
CTGAAGTCTCTGATCAAGTACAAGGGCTACCAGGTGGCCCCAGCCGAGCTGGAGTCTATCCTGCTGCAGC
ACCCTAACATTTTCGACGCCGGAGTGGCCGGCCTGCCCGACGACGATGCCGGCGAGCTGCCTGCCGCCGT
CGTCGTGCTGGAACACGGCAAGACCATGACCGAGAAGGAGATCGTGGACTATGTGGCCAGCCAGGTGACA
ACCGCCAAGAAGCTGCGCGGCGGAGTGGTGTTCGTGGACGAGGTGCCCAAGGGCCTGACCGGCAAGCTGG
ACGCCCGCAAGATCCGCGAGATCCTGATCAAGGCTAAGAAAGGCGGCAAGATCGCCGTGTAATGCGGCCG
CTTCGAGCAGACATGATAAGATACATTGATGAGTTTGGACAAACCACAACTAGAATGCAGTGAAAAAAAT
GCTTTATTTGTGAAATTTGTGATGCTATTGCTTTATTTGTAACCATTATAAGCTGCAATAAACAAGTTAA
CAACAACAATTGCATTCATTTTATGTTTCAGGTTCAGGGGGAGGTGTGGGAGGTTTTTTAAAGCAAGTAA
AACCTCTACAAATGTGGTAAAATCGATAAGGATCCAGGTGGCACTTTTCGGGGAAATGTGCGCGGAACCC
CTATTTGTTTATTTTTCTAAATACATTCAAATATGTATCCGCTCATGAGACAATAACCCTGATAAATGCT
TCAATAATATTGAAAAAGGAAGAGTATGAGTATTCAACATTTCCGTGTCGCCCTTATTCCCTTTTTTGCG
GCATTTTGCCTTCCTGTTTTTGCTCACCCAGAAACGCTGGTGAAAGTAAAAGATGCTGAAGATCAGTTGG
GTGCACGAGTGGGTTACATCGAACTGGATCTCAACAGCGGTAAGATCCTTGAGAGTTTTCGCCCCGAAGA
ACGTTTTCCAATGATGAGCACTTTTAAAGTTCTGCTATGTGGCGCGGTATTATCCCGTATTGACGCCGGG
CAAGAGCAACTCGGTCGCCGCATACACTATTCTCAGAATGACTTGGTTGAGTACTCACCAGTCACAGAAA
AGCATCTTACGGATGGCATGACAGTAAGAGAATTATGCAGTGCTGCCATAACCATGAGTGATAACACTGC
GGCCAACTTACTTCTGACAACGATCGGAGGACCGAAGGAGCTAACCGCTTTTTTGCACAACATGGGGGAT
CATGTAACTCGCCTTGATCGTTGGGAACCGGAGCTGAATGAAGCCATACCAAACGACGAGCGTGACACCA
CGATGCCTGTAGCAATGGCAACAACGTTGCGCAAACTATTAACTGGCGAACTACTTACTCTAGCTTCCCG
GCAACAATTAATAGACTGGATGGAGGCGGATAAAGTTGCAGGACCACTTCTGCGCTCGGCCCTTCCGGCT
GGCTGGTTTATTGCTGATAAATCTGGAGCCGGTGAGCGTGGGTCTCGCGGTATCATTGCAGCACTGGGGC
CAGATGGTAAGCCCTCCCGTATCGTAGTTATCTACACGACGGGGAGTCAGGCAACTATGGATGAACGAAA
TAGACAGATCGCTGAGATAGGTGCCTCACTGATTAAGCATTGGTAACTGTCAGACCAAGTTTACTCATAT
ATACTTTAGATTGATTTAAAACTTCATTTTTAATTTAAAAGGATCTAGGTGAAGATCCTTTTTGATAATC
TCATGACCAAAATCCCTTAACGTGAGTTTTCGTTCCACTGAGCGTCAGACCCCGTAGAAAAGATCAAAGG
ATCTTCTTGAGATCCTTTTTTTCTGCGCGTAATCTGCTGCTTGCAAACAAAAAAACCACCGCTACCAGCG
GTGGTTTGTTTGCCGGATCAAGAGCTACCAACTCTTTTTCCGAAGGTAACTGGCTTCAGCAGAGCGCAGA
TACCAAATACTGTTCTTCTAGTGTAGCCGTAGTTAGGCCACCACTTCAAGAACTCTGTAGCACCGCCTAC
ATACCTCGCTCTGCTAATCCTGTTACCAGTGGCTGCTGCCAGTGGCGATAAGTCGTGTCTTACCGGGTTG
GACTCAAGACGATAGTTACCGGATAAGGCGCAGCGGTCGGGCTGAACGGGGGGTTCGTGCACACAGCCCA
GCTTGGAGCGAACGACCTACACCGAACTGAGATACCTACAGCGTGAGCTATGAGAAAGCGCCACGCTTCC
CGAAGGGAGAAAGGCGGACAGGTATCCGGTAAGCGGCAGGGTCGGAACAGGAGAGCGCACGAGGGAGCTT
CCAGGGGGAAACGCCTGGTATCTTTATAGTCCTGTCGGGTTTCGCCACCTCTGACTTGAGCGTCGATTTT
TGTGATGCTCGTCAGGGGGGCGGAGCCTATGGAAAAACGCCAGCAACGCGGCCTTTTTACGGTTCCTGGC
CTTTTGCTGGCCTTTTGCTCACATGGCTCGACAGATCTGCGCAGCACCATGGCCTGAAATAACCTCTGAA
AGAGGAACTTGGTTAGGTACCTTCTGAGGCGGAAAGAACCAGCTGTGGAATGTGTGTCAGTTAGGGTGTG
GAAAGTCCCCAGGCTCCCCAGCAGGCAGAAGTATGCAAAGCATGCATCTCAATTAGTCAGCAACCAGGTG
TGGAAAGTCCCCAGGCTCCCCAGCAGGCAGAAGTATGCAAAGCATGCATCTCAATTAGTCAGCAACCATA
GTCCCGCCCCTAACTCCGCCCATCCCGCCCCTAACTCCGCCCAGTTCCGCCCATTCTCCGCCCCATGGCT
GACTAATTTTTTTTATTTATGCAGAGGCCGAGGCCGCCTCGGCCTCTGAGCTATTCCAGAAGTAGTGAGG
AGGCTTTTTTGGAGGCCTAGGCT
