>Addgene plasmid #136030 | psiCHECK3-EIF3B-88nt-Delta-Hairpin | depositor partial sequence | sequence record 263027 | 3'UTR with Insertion
TTCTAGGCGATCGCTCGAGGCTTTCTCCGCAGGTTGAACATGGAAATAAAAGCAAACTTGTATGAGTTTA
AACCTAGAGCGGCCGCTGGCCGC
